Addgene plasmid #58059: tdTurboRFP-H2B-6
Purpose: Localization: Nucleus/Histones, Excitation: 553, Emission: 576
Depositing lab: Michael Davidson. Depositing organization: Florida State University, Tallahassee.
Backbone
  Vector backbone: tdTurboRFP
  Backbone size w/o insert (bp): 4750
  Vector type: Mammalian Expression
  Selectable markers: Neomycin (select with G418)
Growth in bacteria
  Bacterial resistance: Kanamycin, 50 μg/mL
  Growth temperature: 37°C
  Growth strain: DH5alpha
  Copy number: High Copy
Gene/Insert
  Gene/Insert name: H2B (alt names: Human Histone H2B; NM_021058.3)
  Species: H. sapiens (human)
  Mutation: D26G and V119I in H2B
  Entrez Gene: H2BC11 (a.k.a. H2B/r, H2BFR, H2BJ, HIST1H2BJ)
  Promoter: CMV
  Tag / fusion protein: tdTurboRFP
  Cloning method: Unknown
  Sequencing primers: 5′ CMV-F; 3′ SV40pA-R
Terms and licenses: Academic/Nonprofit Terms; Industry Terms
Depositor comments: . Excitation = 553; Emission = 576
How to cite: tdTurboRFP-H2B-6 was a gift from Michael Davidson (Addgene plasmid # 58059 ; http://n2t.net/addgene:58059 ; RRID:Addgene_58059)
