[The description below was written by a language model from this plasmid's Addgene catalogue record.]
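Description:
tdTurboRFP-H2B-6 is a mammalian expression plasmid that produces human histone H2B fused to the red fluorescent protein tdTurboRFP, built on a tdTurboRFP backbone of about 4.75 kb (excluding the insert). It is maintained in E. coli as a high-copy plasmid under kanamycin selection, and it carries a neomycin resistance marker so that transfected mammalian cells can be selected with G418, for example to derive stable lines. The record does not include a feature table, so the origin of replication and the exact arrangement of the resistance cassette are not stated. The listed 3′ sequencing primer implies an SV40 polyadenylation signal downstream of the coding region.

The payload is the human H2B coding sequence (gene H2BC11, also known as HIST1H2BJ), expressed from the strong constitutive CMV promoter. The H2B sequence carries two substitutions relative to the reference, D26G and V119I. tdTurboRFP is a tandem-dimer form of TurboRFP, in which two copies are joined in one polypeptide so that the label behaves as a single unit in fusions. Its recorded excitation and emission maxima are 553 nm and 576 nm. The record does not specify the orientation of the fusion or the linker between the two parts, and the meaning of the "6" in the name is not explained.

Because H2B is a core histone incorporated into nucleosomes, the fusion labels chromatin. The plasmid therefore serves as a nuclear and histone localization marker for fluorescence microscopy, suitable for visualizing nuclei and chromosomes in living or fixed mammalian cells in the orange-red channel.
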