>Addgene plasmid #58059 | tdTurboRFP-H2B-6 | depositor partial sequence | sequence record 89195 | insert sequence
GACGTCAGATCCGCTAGCGCTACCGGACTCAGATCTCGAGCTCAAGCTTCGAATTCTGCAGTCGACGGTA
CCGCCACCATGCCAGAGCCAGCGAAGTCTGCTCCCGCCCCGAAAAAGGGCTCCAAGAAGGCGGTGACTAA
GGCGCAGAAGAAAGGCGGCAAGAAGCGCAAGCGCAGCCGCAAGGAGAGCTATTCCATCTATGTGTACAAG
GTTCTGAAGCAGGTCCACCCTGACACCGGCATTTCGTCCAAGGCCATGGGCATCATGAATTCGTTTGTGA
ACGACATTTTCGAGCGCATCGCAGGTGAGGCTTCCCGCCTGGCGCATTACAACAAGCGCTCGACCATCAC
CTCCAGGGAGATCCAGACGGCCGTGCGCCTGCTGCTGCCTGGGGAGTTGGCCAAGCACGCCGTGTCCGAG
GGTACTAAGGCCATCACCAAGTACACCAGCGCTAAGGATCCACCGGTCGCCACCATGAGCGAGCTGATCA
AGGAGAACATGCACATGAAGCTGTACATGGAGGGCACCGTGAACAACCACCACTTCAAGTGCACATCCGA
GGGCGAAGGCAAGCCCTACGAGGGCACCCAGACCATGAAGATCAAGGTGGTCGAGGGCGGCCCTCTCCCC
TTCGCCTTCGACATCCTGGCTACCAGCTTCATGTACGGCAGCAAAGCCTTCATCAACCACACCCAGGGCA
TCCCCGACTTCTTTAAGCAGTCCTTCCCTGAGGGCTTCACATGGGAGAGAATCACCACATACGAAGACGG
GGGCGTGCTGACCGCTACCCAGGACACCAGCTTCCAGAACGGCTGCATCATCTACAACGTCAAGATCAAC
GGGGTGAACTTCCCATCCAACGGCCCTGTGATGCAGAAGAAAACACGCGGCTGGGAGGCCAACACCGAGA
TGCTGTACCCCGCTGACGGCGGCCTGAGAGGCCACAGCCAGATGGCCCTGAAGCTCGTGGGCGGGGGCTA
CCTGCACTGCTCCTTCAAGACCACATACAGATCCAAGAAACCCGCTAAGAACCTCAAGATGCCCGGCTTC
CACTTCGTGGACCACAGACTGGAAAGAATCAAGGAGGCCGACAAAGAGACCTACGTCGAGCAGCACGAGA
TGGCTGTGGCCAAGTACTGCGACCTCCCTAGCAAACTGGGGCACAGAGGGCATGGCACCGGCAGCACCGG
CAGCGGCAGCTCCGGTACCGCCTCCTCCGAGGACAACAACATGGCCATGAGCGAGCTGATCAAGGAGAAC
ATGCACATGAAGCTGTACATGGAGGGCACCGTGAACAACCACCACTTCAAGTGCACATCCGAGGGCGAAG
GCAAGCCCTACGAGGGCACCCAGACCATGAAGATCAAGGTGGTCGAGGGCGGCCCTCTCCCCTTCGCCTT
CGACATCCTGGCTACCAGCTTCATGTACGGCAGCAAAGCCTTCATCAACCACACCCAGGGCATCCCCGAC
TTCTTTAAGCAGTCCTTCCCTGAGGGCTTCACATGGGAGAGAATCACCACATACGAAGACGGGGGCGTGC
TGACCGCTACCCAGGACACCAGCTTCCAGAACGGCTGCATCATCTACAACGTCAAGATCAACGGGGTGAA
CTTCCCATCCAACGGCCCTGTGATGCAGAAGAAAACACGCGGCTGGGAGGCCAACACCGAGATGCTGTAC
CCCGCTGACGGCGGCCTGAGAGGCCACAGCCAGATGGCCCTGAAGCTCGTGGGCGGGGGCTACCTGCACT
GCTCCTTCAAGACCACATACAGATCCAAGAAACCCGCTAAGAACCTCAAGATGCCCGGCTTCCACTTCGT
GGACCACAGACTGGAAAGAATCAAGGAGGCCGACAAAGAGACCTACGTCGAGCAGCACGAGATGGCTGTG
GCCAAGTACTGCGACCTCCCTAGCAAACTGGGGCACAGAGATGAATCCGGACTCAGATCTTGAGCGGCCG
CGACTCTAGATCATAATCAGCCATACCA
