LOCUS       Exported 5865 bp ds-DNA circular SYN 12-MAY-2021
DEFINITION  Localization: Nucleus/Histones, Excitation: 553, Emission: 576.
ACCESSION   .
VERSION     .
KEYWORDS    tdTurboRFP-H2B-6
SOURCE      synthetic DNA construct
  ORGANISM  synthetic DNA construct
REFERENCE   1 (bases 1 to 5865)
  TITLE     Davidson Orange Fluorescent Proteins
REFERENCE   2 (bases 1 to 5865)
  AUTHORS   .
  TITLE     Direct Submission
  JOURNAL   Exported May 12, 2021 from SnapGene Server 1.1.58
            http://www.snapgene.com
FEATURES             Location/Qualifiers
     source          1..5865
                     /organism="synthetic DNA construct"
                     /mol_type="other DNA"
     enhancer        61..364
                     /label=CMV enhancer
                     /note="human cytomegalovirus immediate early enhancer"
     promoter        365..568
                     /label=CMV promoter
                     /note="human cytomegalovirus (CMV) immediate early
                     promoter"
     primer_bind     519..539
                     /label=CMV-F
                     /note="Human CMV immediate early promoter, forward primer"
     CDS             657..1034
                     /codon_start=1
                     /gene="HIST1H2BJ"
                     /product="human histone H2B"
                     /label=H2B
                     /translation="MPEPAKSAPAPKKGSKKAVTKAQKKGGKKRKRSRKESYSIYVYKV
                     LKQVHPDTGISSKAMGIMNSFVNDIFERIAGEASRLAHYNKRSTITSREIQTAVRLLLP
                     GELAKHAVSEGTKAITKYTSAK"
     CDS             1053..1745
                     /codon_start=1
                     /product="red fluorescent protein from Entacmaea
                     quadricolor"
                     /label=TurboRFP
                     /note="mammalian codon-optimized"
                     /translation="MSELIKENMHMKLYMEGTVNNHHFKCTSEGEGKPYEGTQTMKIKV
                     VEGGPLPFAFDILATSFMYGSKAFINHTQGIPDFFKQSFPEGFTWERITTYEDGGVLTA
                     TQDTSFQNGCIIYNVKINGVNFPSNGPVMQKKTRGWEANTEMLYPADGGLRGHSQMALK
                     LVGGGYLHCSFKTTYRSKKPAKNLKMPGFHFVDHRLERIKEADKETYVEQHEMAVAKYC
                     DLPSKLGHR"
     CDS             1815..2507
                     /codon_start=1
                     /product="red fluorescent protein from Entacmaea
                     quadricolor"
                     /label=TurboRFP
                     /note="mammalian codon-optimized"
                     /translation="MSELIKENMHMKLYMEGTVNNHHFKCTSEGEGKPYEGTQTMKIKV
                     VEGGPLPFAFDILATSFMYGSKAFINHTQGIPDFFKQSFPEGFTWERITTYEDGGVLTA
                     TQDTSFQNGCIIYNVKINGVNFPSNGPVMQKKTRGWEANTEMLYPADGGLRGHSQMALK
                     LVGGGYLHCSFKTTYRSKKPAKNLKMPGFHFVDHRLERIKEADKETYVEQHEMAVAKYC
                     DLPSKLGHR"
     polyA_signal    2653..2774
                     /label=SV40 poly(A) signal
                     /note="SV40 polyadenylation signal"
     primer_bind     complement(2690..2709)
                     /label=SV40pA-R
                     /note="SV40 polyA, reverse primer"
     primer_bind     2744..2763
                     /label=EBV-rev
                     /note="SV40 polyA terminator, reverse primer"
     rep_origin      complement(2781..3236)
                     /direction=LEFT
                     /label=f1 ori
                     /note="f1 bacteriophage origin of replication; arrow
                     indicates direction of (+) strand synthesis"
     primer_bind     complement(2918..2939)
                     /label=F1ori-F
                     /note="F1 origin, forward primer"
     primer_bind     3130..3149
                     /label=F1ori-R
                     /note="F1 origin, reverse primer"
     promoter        3263..3367
                     /gene="bla"
                     /label=AmpR promoter
     promoter        3369..3726
                     /label=SV40 promoter
                     /note="SV40 enhancer and early promoter"
     primer_bind     complement(3392..3412)
                     /label=pBABE 3'
                     /note="SV40 enhancer, reverse primer for pBABE vectors"
     rep_origin      3577..3712
                     /label=SV40 ori
                     /note="SV40 origin of replication"
     primer_bind     3639..3658
                     /label=SV40pro-F
                     /note="SV40 promoter/origin, forward primer"
     CDS             3761..4555
                     /codon_start=1
                     /gene="aph(3')-II (or nptII)"
                     /product="aminoglycoside phosphotransferase from Tn5"
                     /label=NeoR/KanR
                     /note="confers resistance to neomycin, kanamycin, and G418
                     (Geneticin(R))"
                     /translation="MIEQDGLHAGSPAAWVERLFGYDWAQQTIGCSDAAVFRLSAQGRP
                     VLFVKTDLSGALNELQDEAARLSWLATTGVPCAAVLDVVTEAGRDWLLLGEVPGQDLLS
                     SHLAPAEKVSIMADAMRRLHTLDPATCPFDHQAKHRIERARTRMEAGLVDQDDLDEEHQ
                     GLAPAELFARLKASMPDGEDLVVTHGDACLPNIMVENGRFSGFIDCGRLGVADRYQDIA
                     LATRDIAEELGGEWADRFLVLYGIAAPDSQRIAFYRLLDEFF"
     primer_bind     complement(3815..3834)
                     /label=Neo-R
                     /note="Neomycin resistance gene, reverse primer"
     primer_bind     4425..4444
                     /label=Neo-F
                     /note="Neomycin resistance gene, forward primer"
     primer_bind     complement(4743..4762)
                     /label=TK-pA-R
                     /note="Thymidine kinase polyA, reverse primer"
     polyA_signal    4787..4834
                     /label=HSV TK poly(A) signal
                     /note="herpes simplex virus thymidine kinase
                     polyadenylation signal (Cole and Stacy, 1985)"
     rep_origin      5163..5751
                     /direction=RIGHT
                     /label=ori
                     /note="high-copy-number ColE1/pMB1/pBR322/pUC origin of
                     replication"
     primer_bind     5652..5671
                     /label=pBR322ori-F
                     /note="pBR322 origin, forward primer"
ORIGIN
        1 tagttattaa tagtaatcaa ttacggggtc attagttcat agcccatata tggagttccg
       61 cgttacataa cttacggtaa atggcccgcc tggctgaccg cccaacgacc cccgcccatt
      121 gacgtcaata atgacgtatg ttcccatagt aacgccaata gggactttcc attgacgtca
      181 atgggtggag tatttacggt aaactgccca cttggcagta catcaagtgt atcatatgcc
      241 aagtacgccc cctattgacg tcaatgacgg taaatggccc gcctggcatt atgcccagta
      301 catgacctta tgggactttc ctacttggca gtacatctac gtattagtca tcgctattac
      361 catggtgatg cggttttggc agtacatcaa tgggcgtgga tagcggtttg actcacgggg
      421 atttccaagt ctccacccca ttgacgtcaa tgggagtttg ttttggcacc aaaatcaacg
      481 ggactttcca aaatgtcgta acaactccgc cccattgacg caaatgggcg gtaggcgtgt
      541 acggtgggag gtctatataa gcagagctgg tttagtgaac cgtcagatcc gctagcgcta
      601 ccggactcag atctcgagct caagcttcga attctgcagt cgacggtacc gccaccatgc
      661 cagagccagc gaagtctgct cccgccccga aaaagggctc caagaaggcg gtgactaagg
      721 cgcagaagaa aggcggcaag aagcgcaagc gcagccgcaa ggagagctat tccatctatg
      781 tgtacaaggt tctgaagcag gtccaccctg acaccggcat ttcgtccaag gccatgggca
      841 tcatgaattc gtttgtgaac gacattttcg agcgcatcgc aggtgaggct tcccgcctgg
      901 cgcattacaa caagcgctcg accatcacct ccagggagat ccagacggcc gtgcgcctgc
      961 tgctgcctgg ggagttggcc aagcacgccg tgtccgaggg tactaaggcc atcaccaagt
     1021 acaccagcgc taaggatcca ccggtcgcca ccatgagcga gctgatcaag gagaacatgc
     1081 acatgaagct gtacatggag ggcaccgtga acaaccacca cttcaagtgc acatccgagg
     1141 gcgaaggcaa gccctacgag ggcacccaga ccatgaagat caaggtggtc gagggcggcc
     1201 ctctcccctt cgccttcgac atcctggcta ccagcttcat gtacggcagc aaagccttca
     1261 tcaaccacac ccagggcatc cccgacttct ttaagcagtc cttccctgag ggcttcacat
     1321 gggagagaat caccacatac gaagacgggg gcgtgctgac cgctacccag gacaccagct
     1381 tccagaacgg ctgcatcatc tacaacgtca agatcaacgg ggtgaacttc ccatccaacg
     1441 gccctgtgat gcagaagaaa acacgcggct gggaggccaa caccgagatg ctgtaccccg
     1501 ctgacggcgg cctgagaggc cacagccaga tggccctgaa gctcgtgggc gggggctacc
     1561 tgcactgctc cttcaagacc acatacagat ccaagaaacc cgctaagaac ctcaagatgc
     1621 ccggcttcca cttcgtggac cacagactgg aaagaatcaa ggaggccgac aaagagacct
     1681 acgtcgagca gcacgagatg gctgtggcca agtactgcga cctccctagc aaactggggc
     1741 acagagggca tggcaccggc agcaccggca gcggcagctc cggtaccgcc tcctccgagg
     1801 acaacaacat ggccatgagc gagctgatca aggagaacat gcacatgaag ctgtacatgg
     1861 agggcaccgt gaacaaccac cacttcaagt gcacatccga gggcgaaggc aagccctacg
     1921 agggcaccca gaccatgaag atcaaggtgg tcgagggcgg ccctctcccc ttcgccttcg
     1981 acatcctggc taccagcttc atgtacggca gcaaagcctt catcaaccac acccagggca
     2041 tccccgactt ctttaagcag tccttccctg agggcttcac atgggagaga atcaccacat
     2101 acgaagacgg gggcgtgctg accgctaccc aggacaccag cttccagaac ggctgcatca
     2161 tctacaacgt caagatcaac ggggtgaact tcccatccaa cggccctgtg atgcagaaga
     2221 aaacacgcgg ctgggaggcc aacaccgaga tgctgtaccc cgctgacggc ggcctgagag
     2281 gccacagcca gatggccctg aagctcgtgg gcgggggcta cctgcactgc tccttcaaga
     2341 ccacatacag atccaagaaa cccgctaaga acctcaagat gcccggcttc cacttcgtgg
     2401 accacagact ggaaagaatc aaggaggccg acaaagagac ctacgtcgag cagcacgaga
     2461 tggctgtggc caagtactgc gacctcccta gcaaactggg gcacagagat gaatccggac
     2521 tcagatcttg agcggccgcg actctagatc ataatcagcc ataccacatt tgtagaggtt
     2581 ttacttgctt taaaaaacct cccacacctc cccctgaacc tgaaacataa aatgaatgca
     2641 attgttgttg ttaacttgtt tattgcagct tataatggtt acaaataaag caatagcatc
     2701 acaaatttca caaataaagc atttttttca ctgcattcta gttgtggttt gtccaaactc
     2761 atcaatgtat cttaaggcgt aaattgtaag cgttaatatt ttgttaaaat tcgcgttaaa
     2821 tttttgttaa atcagctcat tttttaacca ataggccgaa atcggcaaaa tcccttataa
     2881 atcaaaagaa tagaccgaga tagggttgag tgttgttcca gtttggaaca agagtccact
     2941 attaaagaac gtggactcca acgtcaaagg nnnnnnnnnn nnnnnnnnnn nnnnnnnnnn
     3001 nnnnnnnnnn nnnnnnnnnt nnnnnnnnnn nnnnnnnnnn nnnnnnnnnn nnnnnnnnnn
     3061 nnnnnnnnnn nnnnnnnnnn nnnnnnnnnn nnnnnnnnnn nnnnnnnnnn ngnnnnnnnn
     3121 nnnnnnnnnn nnnnnnnnnn nnnnnnnnnn nnnnnnnnnn nnnnnnnnnn nnnnnnnnnn
     3181 nnnnnnnnnn nnnnnnnnnn nnnnnnnnnn nnnnnnnnnn nnnnnnnnnn nnnnnncagg
     3241 tggcactttt cggggaaatg tgcgcggaac ccctatttgt ttatttttct aaatacattc
     3301 aaatatgtat ccgctcatga gacaataacc ctgataaatg cttcaataat attgaaaaag
     3361 gaagagtcct gaggcggaaa gaaccagctg tggaatgtgt gtcagttagg gtgtggaaag
     3421 tccccaggct ccccagcagg cagaagtatg caaagcatgc atctcaatta gtcagcaacc
     3481 aggtgtggaa agtccccagg ctccccagca ggcagaagta tgcaaagcat gcatctcaat
     3541 tagtcagcaa ccatagtccc gcccctaact ccgcccatcc cgcccctaac tccgcccagt
     3601 tccgcccatt ctccgcccca tggctgacta atttttttta tttatgcaga ggccgaggcc
     3661 gcctcggcct ctgagctatt ccagaagtag tgaggaggct tttttggagg cctaggcttt
     3721 tgcaaagatc gatcaagaga caggatgagg atcgtttcgc atgattgaac aagatggatt
     3781 gcacgcaggt tctccggccg cttgggtgga gaggctattc ggctatgact gggcacaaca
     3841 gacaatcggc tgctctgatg ccgccgtgtt ccggctgtca gcgcaggggc gcccggttct
     3901 ttttgtcaag accgacctgt ccggtgccct gaatgaactg caagacgagg cagcgcggct
     3961 atcgtggctg gccacgacgg gcgttccttg cgcagctgtg ctcgacgttg tcactgaagc
     4021 gggaagggac tggctgctat tgggcgaagt gccggggcag gatctcctgt catctcacct
     4081 tgctcctgcc gagaaagtat ccatcatggc tgatgcaatg cggcggctgc atacgcttga
     4141 tccggctacc tgcccattcg accaccaagc gaaacatcgc atcgagcgag cacgtactcg
     4201 gatggaagcc ggtcttgtcg atcaggatga tctggacgaa gagcatcagg ggctcgcgcc
     4261 agccgaactg ttcgccaggc tcaaggcgag catgcccgac ggcgaggatc tcgtcgtgac
     4321 ccatggcgat gcctgcttgc cgaatatcat ggtggaaaat ggccgctttt ctggattcat
     4381 cgactgtggc cggctgggtg tggcggaccg ctatcaggac atagcgttgg ctacccgtga
     4441 tattgctgaa gagcttggcg gcgaatgggc tgaccgcttc ctcgtgcttt acggtatcgc
     4501 cgctcccgat tcgcagcgca tcgccttcta tcgccttctt gacgagttct tctgagcggg
     4561 actctggggt tcgaaatgac cgaccaagcg acgcccaacc tgccatcacg agatttcgat
     4621 tccaccgccg ccttctatga aaggttgggc ttcggaatcg ttttccggga cgccggctgg
     4681 atgatcctcc agcgcgggga tctcatgctg gagttcttcg cccaccctag ggggaggcta
     4741 actgaaacac ggaaggagac aataccggaa ggaacccgcg ctatgacggc aataaaaaga
     4801 cagaataaaa cgcacggtgt tgggtcgttt gttcataaac gcggggttcg gtcccagggc
     4861 tggcactctg tcgatacccc accgagaccc cattggggcc aatacgcccg cgtttcttcc
     4921 ttttccccac cccacccccc aagttcgggt gaaggcccag ggctcgcagc caacgtcggg
     4981 gcggcaggcc ctgccatagc ctcaggttac tcatatatac tttagattga tttaaaactt
     5041 catttttaat ttaaaaggat ctaggtgaag atcctttttg ataatctcat gaccaaaatc
     5101 ccttaacgtg agttttcgtt ccactgagcg tcagaccccg tagaaaagat caaaggatct
     5161 tcttgagatc ctttttttct gcgcgtaatc tgctgcttgc aaacaaaaaa accaccgcta
     5221 ccagcggtgg tttgtttgcc ggatcaagag ctaccaactc tttttccgaa ggtaactggc
     5281 ttcagcagag cgcagatacc aaatactgtt cttctagtgt agccgtagtt aggccaccac
     5341 ttcaagaact ctgtagcacc gcctacatac ctcgctctgc taatcctgtt accagtggct
     5401 gctgccagtg gcgataagtc gtgtcttacc gggttggact caagacgata gttaccggat
     5461 aaggcgcagc ggtcgggctg aacggggggt tcgtgcacac agcccagctt ggagcgaacg
     5521 acctacaccg aactgagata cctacagcgt gagctatgag aaagcgccac gcttcccgaa
     5581 gggagaaagg cggacaggta tccggtaagc ggcagggtcg gaacaggaga gcgcacgagg
     5641 gagcttccag ggggaaacgc ctggtatctt tatagtcctg tcgggtttcg ccacctctga
     5701 cttgagcgtc gatttttgtg atgctcgtca ggggggcgga gcctatggaa aaacgccagc
     5761 aacgcggcct ttttacggtt cctggccttt tgctggcctt ttgctcacat gttctttcct
     5821 gcgttatccc ctgattctgt ggataaccgt attaccgcca tgcat
//
